Addgene plasmid #131934: pDONR221_SLC16A1
Purpose: Gateway entry clone with codon-optimized ORF sequence for subcloning into custom expression vectors
Depositing lab: RESOLUTE Consortium & Giulio Superti-Furga. Depositing organization: CeMM Research Center for Molecular Medicine. Publication: The RESOLUTE consortium: unlocking SLC transporters for drug discovery. Superti-Furga G, Lackner D, Wiedmer T, Ingles-Prieto A, Barbosa B, Girardi E, Goldmann U, Gurtl B, Klavins K, Klimek C, Lindinger S, Lineiro-Retes E, Muller AC, Onstein S, Redinger G, Reil D, Sedlyarov V, Wolf G, Crawford M, Everley R, ... Steppan CM. Nat Rev Drug Discov. 2020 Jul;19(7):429-430. doi: 10.1038/d41573-020-00056-6. PubMed 32265506.
Backbone
  Vector backbone: pDONR221
  Backbone manufacturer: Thermo Fisher Scientific
  Backbone size w/o insert (bp): 2550
  Vector type: Mammalian Expression
Growth in bacteria
  Bacterial resistance: Kanamycin, 50 μg/mL
  Growth temperature: 37°C
  Growth strain: Stbl3
  Copy number: High Copy
Gene/Insert
  Gene/Insert name: SLC16A1 (alt name: MCT, MCT1)
  Species: H. sapiens (human)
  Insert size (bp): 1500
  Entrez Gene: SLC16A1 (a.k.a. HHF7, MCT, MCT1, MCT1D)
  Cloning method: Gateway Cloning
  Sequencing primers: 5′ M13-fwd; 3′ M13-rev
Terms and licenses: Academic/Nonprofit Terms; Industry Terms
Depositor comments: For more information on the full Resolute plasmid collection, please see www.addgene.org/depositor-collections/re-solute/. Please provide your feedback on this plasmid to the RESOLUTE consortium by filling out their RESOLUTE repository feedback form: https://forms.office.com/Pages/ResponsePage.aspx?id=0e05yklzmkS7rjFGQL4N7z4feCLQvEJAmVcOCM_u885UN1JJRko0Ukg4TVQwNTZLOUxPQVJWT1NHUCQlQCN0PWcu
How to cite: pDONR221_SLC16A1 was a gift from RESOLUTE Consortium & Giulio Superti-Furga (Addgene plasmid # 131934 ; http://n2t.net/addgene:131934 ; RRID:Addgene_131934)
