[The description below was written by a language model from this plasmid's Addgene catalogue record and pLannotate feature annotations shown in this document.]
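Description:
pDONR221_SLC16A1 is a Gateway entry clone built on the pDONR221 backbone, carrying a codon-optimized open reading frame for human SLC16A1, also known as MCT1. The encoded protein is a proton-coupled monocarboxylate transporter that moves lactate, pyruvate, ketone bodies and related substrates across the plasma membrane. The sequenced plasmid is about 4 kb. It is propagated in E. coli through a high-copy ColE1/pUC-type origin and selected with kanamycin via an aminoglycoside phosphotransferase gene (KanR).

The roughly 1.5 kb ORF lies between attL1 and attL2, the recombination sites used in the Gateway LR reaction. These allow the insert to be transferred directionally, and without restriction cloning, into any attR-containing destination vector. Upstream of the cassette, rrnB T1 and T2 terminators insulate the insert from read-through transcription originating in the backbone. A T7 promoter sits just beyond attL2 and points back toward the insert. The short lacI and lacZα fragments annotated near the cassette are backbone remnants rather than functional genes. M13 forward and reverse primer sites flank the insert for sequence verification.

Although the catalogue lists the vector type as mammalian expression, the feature table shows no eukaryotic promoter or polyadenylation signal. Expression therefore depends on the destination vector chosen after recombination. No tags or reporters are annotated, and the record does not say whether the ORF retains a stop codon. The plasmid belongs to a large consortium collection of solute carrier (SLC) transporter clones. It serves as a source of the SLC16A1 coding sequence for subcloning into custom expression vectors for transporter research.
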