Features (pLannotate 1.2.2; 10 found; start..end, strand, type, name):
    121..213     +  CDS            lacI (fragment): lac repressor; lacI; The lac repressor binds to the lac operator to inhibit transcription in E. coli. This inhibition can be relieved by adding lactose or isopropyl-β-D-thiogalactopyranoside (IPTG).
    268..295     -  terminator     rrnB T2 terminator: transcription terminator T2 from the E. coli rrnB gene
    427..470     +  terminator     rrnB T1 terminator: Escherichia coli rrnB; transcription terminator T1 from the E. coli rrnB gene
    517..553     -  CDS            lacZα (fragment): LacZα fragment of β-galactosidase; lacZ fragment
    569..668     +  protein_bind   attL1: mutant version of attL; recombination site for the Gateway® LR reaction LR Clonase™
    674..2173    +  CDS            SLC16A1: MOT1_HUMAN - Also known as MCT1. Experimental evidence at protein level: Swiss-Prot protein existence level 1. Proton-coupled monocarboxylate transporter. Catalyzes the rapid transport across the plasma membrane of many monocarboxylates such as lactate, pyruvate, branched-chain oxo acids derived from leucine, valine and isoleucine, and the ketone bodies acetoacetate, beta-hydroxybutyrate and acetate. Depending on the tissue and on cicumstances, mediates the import or export of lactic acid and ketone bodies. Required for normal nutrient assimilation, increase of white adipose tissue and body we
   2175..2274    -  protein_bind   attL2: mutant version of attL; recombination site for the Gateway® LR reaction LR Clonase™
   2292..2310    -  promoter       T7 promoter: promoter for bacteriophage T7 RNA polymerase
   2444..3253    +  CDS            KanR: aminoglycoside phosphotransferase; aph(3')-Ia; confers resistance to kanamycin in bacteria or G418 (Geneticin®) in eukaryotes
   3400..3988    +  rep_origin     ori: high-copy-number ColE1/pMB1/pBR322/pUC origin of replication
>Addgene plasmid #131934 | pDONR221_SLC16A1 | addgene full sequence | sequence record 259498 | Addgene NGS Result
CTTTCCTGCGTTATCCCCTGATTCTGTGGATAACCGTATTACCGCCTTTGAGTGAGCTGATACCGCTCGC
CGCAGCCGAACGACCGAGCGCAGCGAGTCAGTGAGCGAGGAAGCGGAAGAGCGCCCAATACGCAAACCGC
CTCTCCCCGCGCGTTGGCCGATTCATTAATGCAGCTGGCACGACAGGTTTCCCGACTGGAAAGCGGGCAG
TGAGCGCAACGCAATTAATACGCGTACCGCTAGCCAGGAAGAGTTTGTAGAAACGCAAAAAGGCCATCCG
TCAGGATGGCCTTCTGCTTAGTTTGATGCCTGGCAGTTTATGGCGGGCGTCCTGCCCGCCACCCTCCGGG
CCGTTGCTTCACAACGTTCAAATCCGCTCCCGGCGGATTTGTCCTACTCAGGAGAGCGTTCACCGACAAA
CAACAGATAAAACGAAAGGCCCAGTCTTCCGACTGAGCCTTTCGTTTTATTTGATGCCTGGCAGTTCCCT
ACTCTCGCGTTAACGCTAGCATGGATGTTTTCCCAGTCACGACGTTGTAAAACGACGGCCAGTCTTAAGC
TCGGGCCCCAAATAATGATTTTATTTTGACTGATAGTGACCTGTTCGTTGCAACACATTGATGAGCAATG
CTTTTTTATAATGCCAACTTTGTACAAAAAAGCAGGCTCCACCATGCCACCTGCAGTGGGAGGACCAGTG
GGATATACCCCACCAGACGGAGGATGGGGATGGGCAGTGGTCATCGGCGCCTTCATCTCCATCGGCTTCT
CTTACGCCTTTCCCAAGAGCATCACAGTGTTCTTTAAGGAGATCGAGGGCATCTTTCACGCCACCACAAG
CGAGGTGTCCTGGATCAGCTCCATCATGCTGGCCGTGATGTATGGCGGCGGCCCCATCTCTAGCATCCTG
GTGAATAAGTACGGCTCCCGGATCGTGATGATCGTGGGAGGATGCCTGTCCGGATGTGGACTGATCGCCG
CCTCTTTCTGCAACACCGTGCAGCAGCTGTACGTGTGCATCGGCGTGATCGGAGGACTGGGACTGGCCTT
CAACCTGAATCCTGCCCTGACAATGATCGGCAAGTACTTTTATAAGCGGAGACCACTGGCAAACGGACTG
GCAATGGCAGGAAGCCCCGTGTTTCTGTGCACCCTGGCCCCTCTGAATCAGGTGTTCTTTGGCATCTTCG
GCTGGAGGGGCTCCTTTCTGATCCTGGGCGGCCTGCTGCTGAATTGCTGCGTGGCAGGCGCCCTGATGAG
GCCTATCGGACCCAAGCCTACAAAGGCCGGCAAGGATAAGTCTAAGGCCAGCCTGGAGAAGGCCGGCAAG
TCTGGCGTGAAGAAGGACCTGCACGATGCAAACACCGACCTGATCGGCCGGCACCCAAAGCAGGAGAAGA
GATCCGTGTTCCAGACAATCAATCAGTTTCTGGATCTGACCCTGTTCACACACAGGGGCTTTCTGCTGTA
TCTGTCCGGCAACGTGATCATGTTCTTTGGCCTGTTCGCCCCTCTGGTGTTTCTGTCCTCTTATGGCAAG
TCTCAGCACTACAGCTCCGAGAAGAGCGCCTTCCTGCTGTCCATCCTGGCCTTTGTGGACATGGTGGCAA
GGCCAAGCATGGGACTGGTGGCCAACACCAAGCCAATCAGGCCCCGCATCCAGTACTTCTTTGCAGCAAG
CGTGGTGGCAAATGGCGTGTGCCACATGCTGGCACCACTGTCCACCACATATGTGGGCTTCTGCGTGTAC
GCCGGCTTCTTTGGCTTCGCCTTTGGCTGGCTGTCTAGCGTGCTGTTCGAGACCCTGATGGATCTGGTGG
GACCACAGCGGTTTTCCTCTGCCGTGGGCCTGGTGACAATCGTGGAGTGCTGTCCTGTGCTGCTGGGACC
TCCACTGCTGGGCAGACTGAATGACATGTACGGCGATTACAAGTATACCTACTGGGCCTGTGGCGTGGTG
CTGATCATCAGCGGCATCTATCTGTTCATCGGCATGGGCATCAACTACAGACTGCTGGCCAAGGAGCAGA
AGGCCAATGAGCAGAAGAAGGAGTCTAAGGAGGAGGAGACAAGCATCGACGTGGCCGGCAAGCCAAACGA
GGTGACCAAGGCCGCCGAGTCTCCCGATCAGAAGGACACAGATGGCGGCCCTAAGGAGGAGGAGAGCCCA
GTGGACCCAGCTTTCTTGTACAAAGTTGGCATTATAAGAAAGCATTGCTTATCAATTTGTTGCAACGAAC
AGGTCACTATCAGTCAAAATAAAATCATTATTTGCCATCCAGCTGATATCCCCTATAGTGAGTCGTATTA
CATGGTCATAGCTGTTTCCTGGCAGCTCTGGCCCGTGTCTCAAAATCTCTGATGTTACATTGCACAAGAT
AAAAATATATCATCATGAACAATAAAACTGTCTGCTTACATAAACAGTAATACAAGGGGTGTTATGAGCC
ATATTCAACGGGAAACGTCGAGGCCGCGATTAAATTCCAACATGGATGCTGATTTATATGGGTATAAATG
GGCTCGCGATAATGTCGGGCAATCAGGTGCGACAATCTATCGCTTGTATGGGAAGCCCGATGCGCCAGAG
TTGTTTCTGAAACATGGCAAAGGTAGCGTTGCCAATGATGTTACAGATGAGATGGTCAGACTAAACTGGC
TGACGGAATTTATGCCTCTTCCGACCATCAAGCATTTTATCCGTACTCCTGATGATGCATGGTTACTCAC
CACTGCGATCCCCGGAAAAACAGCATTCCAGGTATTAGAAGAATATCCTGATTCAGGTGAAAATATTGTT
GATGCGCTGGCAGTGTTCCTGCGCCGGTTGCATTCGATTCCTGTTTGTAATTGTCCTTTTAACAGCGATC
GCGTATTTCGTCTCGCTCAGGCGCAATCACGAATGAATAACGGTTTGGTTGATGCGAGTGATTTTGATGA
CGAGCGTAATGGCTGGCCTGTTGAACAAGTCTGGAAAGAAATGCATAAACTTTTGCCATTCTCACCGGAT
TCAGTCGTCACTCATGGTGATTTCTCACTTGATAACCTTATTTTTGACGAGGGGAAATTAATAGGTTGTA
TTGATGTTGGACGAGTCGGAATCGCAGACCGATACCAGGATCTTGCCATCCTATGGAACTGCCTCGGTGA
GTTTTCTCCTTCATTACAGAAACGGCTTTTTCAAAAATATGGTATTGATAATCCTGATATGAATAAATTG
CAGTTTCATTTGATGCTCGATGAGTTTTTCTAATCAGAATTGGTTAATTGGTTGTAACACTGGCAGAGCA
TTACGCTGACTTGACGGGACGGCGCAAGCTCATGACCAAAATCCCTTAACGTGAGTTACGCGTCGTTCCA
CTGAGCGTCAGACCCCGTAGAAAAGATCAAAGGATCTTCTTGAGATCCTTTTTTTCTGCGCGTAATCTGC
TGCTTGCAAACAAAAAAACCACCGCTACCAGCGGTGGTTTGTTTGCCGGATCAAGAGCTACCAACTCTTT
TTCCGAAGGTAACTGGCTTCAGCAGAGCGCAGATACCAAATACTGTTCTTCTAGTGTAGCCGTAGTTAGG
CCACCACTTCAAGAACTCTGTAGCACCGCCTACATACCTCGCTCTGCTAATCCTGTTACCAGTGGCTGCT
GCCAGTGGCGATAAGTCGTGTCTTACCGGGTTGGACTCAAGACGATAGTTACCGGATAAGGCGCAGCGGT
CGGGCTGAACGGGGGGTTCGTGCACACAGCCCAGCTTGGAGCGAACGACCTACACCGAACTGAGATACCT
ACAGCGTGAGCTATGAGAAAGCGCCACGCTTCCCGAAGGGAGAAAGGCGGACAGGTATCCGGTAAGCGGC
AGGGTCGGAACAGGAGAGCGCACGAGGGAGCTTCCAGGGGGAAACGCCTGGTATCTTTATAGTCCTGTCG
GGTTTCGCCACCTCTGACTTGAGCGTCGATTTTTGTGATGCTCGTCAGGGGGGCGGAGCCTATGGAAAAA
CGCCAGCAACGCGGCCTTTTTACGGTTCCTGGCCTTTTGCTGGCCTTTTGCTCACATGTT
