>Addgene plasmid #131934 | pDONR221_SLC16A1 | depositor partial sequence | sequence record 253268 | Codon-optimized ORF of SLC16A1
ATGCCACCTGCAGTGGGAGGACCAGTGGGATATACCCCACCAGACGGAGGATGGGGATGGGCAGTGGTCA
TCGGCGCCTTCATCTCCATCGGCTTCTCTTACGCCTTTCCCAAGAGCATCACAGTGTTCTTTAAGGAGAT
CGAGGGCATCTTTCACGCCACCACAAGCGAGGTGTCCTGGATCAGCTCCATCATGCTGGCCGTGATGTAT
GGCGGCGGCCCCATCTCTAGCATCCTGGTGAATAAGTACGGCTCCCGGATCGTGATGATCGTGGGAGGAT
GCCTGTCCGGATGTGGACTGATCGCCGCCTCTTTCTGCAACACCGTGCAGCAGCTGTACGTGTGCATCGG
CGTGATCGGAGGACTGGGACTGGCCTTCAACCTGAATCCTGCCCTGACAATGATCGGCAAGTACTTTTAT
AAGCGGAGACCACTGGCAAACGGACTGGCAATGGCAGGAAGCCCCGTGTTTCTGTGCACCCTGGCCCCTC
TGAATCAGGTGTTCTTTGGCATCTTCGGCTGGAGGGGCTCCTTTCTGATCCTGGGCGGCCTGCTGCTGAA
TTGCTGCGTGGCAGGCGCCCTGATGAGGCCTATCGGACCCAAGCCTACAAAGGCCGGCAAGGATAAGTCT
AAGGCCAGCCTGGAGAAGGCCGGCAAGTCTGGCGTGAAGAAGGACCTGCACGATGCAAACACCGACCTGA
TCGGCCGGCACCCAAAGCAGGAGAAGAGATCCGTGTTCCAGACAATCAATCAGTTTCTGGATCTGACCCT
GTTCACACACAGGGGCTTTCTGCTGTATCTGTCCGGCAACGTGATCATGTTCTTTGGCCTGTTCGCCCCT
CTGGTGTTTCTGTCCTCTTATGGCAAGTCTCAGCACTACAGCTCCGAGAAGAGCGCCTTCCTGCTGTCCA
TCCTGGCCTTTGTGGACATGGTGGCAAGGCCAAGCATGGGACTGGTGGCCAACACCAAGCCAATCAGGCC
CCGCATCCAGTACTTCTTTGCAGCAAGCGTGGTGGCAAATGGCGTGTGCCACATGCTGGCACCACTGTCC
ACCACATATGTGGGCTTCTGCGTGTACGCCGGCTTCTTTGGCTTCGCCTTTGGCTGGCTGTCTAGCGTGC
TGTTCGAGACCCTGATGGATCTGGTGGGACCACAGCGGTTTTCCTCTGCCGTGGGCCTGGTGACAATCGT
GGAGTGCTGTCCTGTGCTGCTGGGACCTCCACTGCTGGGCAGACTGAATGACATGTACGGCGATTACAAG
TATACCTACTGGGCCTGTGGCGTGGTGCTGATCATCAGCGGCATCTATCTGTTCATCGGCATGGGCATCA
ACTACAGACTGCTGGCCAAGGAGCAGAAGGCCAATGAGCAGAAGAAGGAGTCTAAGGAGGAGGAGACAAG
CATCGACGTGGCCGGCAAGCCAAACGAGGTGACCAAGGCCGCCGAGTCTCCCGATCAGAAGGACACAGAT
GGCGGCCCTAAGGAGGAGGAGAGCCCAGTG
